Addgene plasmid #187598: pMBEC6
Purpose: Base editing plasmid, constitutively expressing cytosine base editor and cas6. Contains GFP, flanked by BsaI restriction sites to introduce spacer and gRNAs. Gentamycin resistance
Depositing lab: Pablo Ivan Nikel. Depositing organization: Danmarks Tekniske Universitet. Publication: Modular (de)construction of complex bacterial phenotypes by CRISPR/nCas9-assisted, multiplex cytidine base-editing. Volke DC, Martino RA, Kozaeva E, Smania AM, Nikel PI. Nat Commun. 2022 May 31;13(1):3026. doi: 10.1038/s41467-022-30780-z. PubMed 35641501.
Backbone
  Vector backbone: pnCas9PA-BEC
  Backbone manufacturer: Quanjiang Ji (Addgene plasmid # 113349)
  Backbone size w/o insert (bp): 5000
  Total vector size (bp): 12200
  Vector type: Bacterial Expression
Growth in bacteria
  Bacterial resistance: Gentamicin, 10 μg/mL
  Growth temperature: 37°C
  Growth strain: DH5alpha
  Copy number: High Copy
Gene/Insert
  Gene/Insert name: nCas9-BEC-UGI; cas6f, gfp (alt name: csy4)
  Promoter: trc
  Cloning method: Ligation Independent Cloning
  Sequencing primers: 5′ ggagcagacaagcccgtcagg; 3′ ACTGCCGGTTCTCCGAATTGCAG
Terms and licenses: Academic/Nonprofit Terms; Industry Terms: Not Available to Industry
How to cite: pMBEC6 was a gift from Pablo Ivan Nikel (Addgene plasmid # 187598 ; http://n2t.net/addgene:187598 ; RRID:Addgene_187598)
