[The description below was written by a language model from this plasmid's Addgene catalogue record and pLannotate feature annotations shown in this document.]
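Description:
pMBEC6 is a bacterial expression plasmid for multiplex cytidine base editing, built on the pnCas9PA-BEC backbone and intended for use in Pseudomonas and related Gram-negative hosts as well as E. coli. It carries two replication systems: a high-copy ColE1/pUC-type origin for propagation in E. coli, and the broad-host-range pRO1600 oriV with its Rep protein for maintenance in Pseudomonas. Selection is by gentamicin, through the aacC1 acetyltransferase gene driven by a class 1 integron Pc promoter. A sacB cassette with its native promoter region provides sucrose counterselection, which can be used to cure the plasmid once editing is complete. A short β-lactamase fragment, a bom fragment and a mutant FRT fragment appear to be remnants of earlier construction steps. The catalogue lists about 12.2 kb, while the sequenced record is 12,013 nt.

The editor is a fusion of rat APOBEC1 cytidine deaminase, the S. pyogenes Cas9 D10A nickase and the phage PBS2 uracil glycosylase inhibitor (UGI). This arrangement converts C to T within the guide-targeted window while blocking uracil excision repair. The fusion sits directly downstream of a Pseudomonas rpsL leader sequence, and the record describes its expression as constitutive. A trc promoter with a lac operator fragment drives cas6f (csy4), the Pseudomonas aeruginosa endoribonuclease that cleaves pre-crRNA at its recognition hairpins, allowing several guides transcribed as one array to be released as individual units. A second trc promoter drives superfolder GFP placed just upstream of an S. pyogenes gRNA scaffold. According to the record, the GFP is flanked by BsaI sites, so spacers and gRNA arrays can be inserted by replacing it, with loss of fluorescence presumably marking clones that took up the insert.
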