Features (pLannotate 1.2.2; 21 found; start..end, strand, type, name):
      1..30      +  promoter       trc promoter: strong E. coli promoter; hybrid between the trp and lac UV5 promoters
     57..770     +  CDS            Superfolder GFP: Superfolder GFP is a basic (constitutively fluorescent) green fluorescent protein published in 2005, derived from Aequorea victoria. It is reported to be a very rapidly-maturing weak dimer.
    781..856     +  misc_RNA       gRNA scaffold: guide RNA scaffold for the Streptococcus pyogenes CRISPR/Cas9 system
    891..920     +  promoter       trc promoter: strong E. coli promoter; hybrid between the trp and lac UV5 promoters
    924..946     +  protein_bind   lac operator (fragment): The lac repressor binds to the lac operator to inhibit transcription in E. coli. This inhibition can be relieved by adding lactose or isopropyl-β-D-thiogalactopyranoside (IPTG). lac repressor encoded by lacI
    997..1557    +  CDS            cas6f: CAS6_PSEAB - Also known as csy4. Experimental evidence at protein level: Swiss-Prot protein existence level 1. CRISPR (clustered regularly interspaced short palindromic repeat) is an adaptive immune system that provides protection against mobile genetic elements (viruses, transposable elements and conjugative plasmids). CRISPR clusters contain sequences complementary to antecedent mobile elements and target invading nucleic acids. CRISPR clusters are transcribed and processed into CRISPR RNA (crRNA). Processes pre-crRNA into individual crRNA units. Absolutely required for crRNA production or s
   1596..1717    +  ncRNA          rpsL pseudo: Accession: RF01773 - Pseudomonas rpsL leader
   1718..2404    +  CDS            Apobec1: ABEC1_RAT - Experimental evidence at protein level: Swiss-Prot protein existence level 1. Catalytic component of the apolipoprotein B mRNA editing enzyme complex which is responsible for the postranscriptional editing of a CAA codon for Gln to a UAA codon for stop in the APOB mRNA. May also play a role in the epigenetic regulation of gene expression by participating in DNA demethylation. From Rattus norvegicus (Rat).
   2453..6554    +  CDS            Cas9(D10A) (fragment): nickase mutant of the Cas9 endonuclease from the Streptococcus pyogenes Type II CRISPR/Cas system generates RNA-guided single strand nicks in DNA due to the D10A mutation in the RuvC catalytic domain
   6566..6814    +  CDS            UGI: UNGI_BPPB2 - Experimental evidence at protein level: Swiss-Prot protein existence level 1. This protein binds specifically and reversibly to the host uracil-DNA glycosylase, preventing removal of uracil residues from PBS2 DNA by the host uracil-excision repair system. From Bacillus phage PBS2 (Bacteriophage PBS2).
   6816..6836    -  protein_bind   FRT (mutant) (fragment): FRT site with a mutation in the core sequence (Azam et al., 1997) FLP recombinase from the Saccharomyces cerevisiae 2μ plasmid
   6877..6905    +  promoter       Pc promoter: intI1 (promoter lies within the coding sequence); class 1 integron promoter
   7094..7627    +  CDS            GmR: gentamycin acetyltransferase; aacC1; confers resistance to gentamycin
   7925..8276    -  rep_origin     pRO1600 oriV: broad-host-range origin of replication from Pseudomonas aeruginosa plasmid pRO1600; requires the pRO1600 Rep protein for replication (West et al., 1994)
   8290..9110    +  CDS            pRO1600 Rep (fragment): replication protein for the broad-host-range plasmid pRO1600 from Pseudomonas aeruginosa&nbsp
   9110..9264    +  CDS            bla(M) (fragment): β-lactamase lacking the signal sequence; bla(M); allows cytosolic expression of β-lactamase
   9294..9388    +  terminator     lambda t0 terminator: transcription terminator from phage lambda
   9476..10064   +  rep_origin     ori: high-copy-number ColE1/pMB1/pBR322/pUC origin of replication
  10154..10190   +  misc_feature   bom (fragment): basis of mobility region from pBR322
  10216..11634   -  CDS            sacB: SACB_BACSU - Experimental evidence at protein level: Swiss-Prot protein existence level 1. From Bacillus subtilis (strain 168).
  11635..12010   -  promoter       sacB promoter (fragment): sacR; sacB promoter and control region
>Addgene plasmid #187598 | pMBEC6 | addgene full sequence | sequence record 367542 | Addgene NGS Result
TTGACAATTAATCATCCGGCTCGTATAATGTGTGGCGAGACCAGGAGGAAAAACATATGCGTAAATGTGA
AGAACTGTTCACCGGTGTTGTTCCGATCCTGGTTGAACTGGATGGTGATGTTAACGGCCACAAATTCTCT
GTTCGTGGTGAAGGTGAAGGTGATGCAACCAACGGTAAACTGACCCTGAAATTCATCTGCACTACCGGTA
AACTGCCGGTTCCATGGCCGACTCTGGTGACTACCCTGACCTATGGTGTTCAGTGTTTTTCTCGTTACCC
GGATCACATGAAGCAGCATGATTTCTTCAAATCTGCAATGCCGGAAGGTTATGTACAGGAGCGCACCATT
TCTTTCAAAGACGATGGCACCTACAAAACCCGTGCAGAGGTTAAATTTGAAGGTGATACTCTGGTGAACC
GTATTGAACTGAAAGGCATTGATTTCAAAGAGGACGGCAACATCCTGGGCCACAAACTGGAATATAACTT
CAACTCCCATAACGTTTACATCACCGCAGACAAACAGAAGAACGGTATCAAAGCTAACTTCAAAATTCGC
CATAACGTTGAAGACGGTAGCGTACAGCTGGCGGACCACTACCAGCAGAACACTCCGATCGGTGATGGTC
CGGTTCTGCTGCCGGATAACCACTACCTGTCCACCCAGTCTAAACTGTCCAAAGACCCGAACGAAAAGCG
CGACCACATGGTGCTGCTGGAGTTCGTTACTGCCGCAGGTATCACGCACGGCATGGATGAACTCTACAAA
TAAGGTCTCAGTTTTAGAGCTAGAAATAGCAAGTTAAAATAAGGCTAGTCCGTTATCAACTTGAAAAAGT
GGCACCGAGTCGGTGCTTTTTTTGAGATCTGTCCATACCCATGGTCTAGATTGACAATTAATCATCCGGC
TCGTATAATGTGTGGAATTGTGAGCGGATAACAATTTCACACCCTAGGCCGCGGCCGCGCGAATTCAAGC
CGAAGAGAAGTAAGCCATGGACCACTACCTCGACATTCGCTTGCGACCGGACCCGGAATTTCCCCCGGCG
CAACTCATGAGCGTGCTCTTCGGCAAGCTCCACCAGGCCCTGGTGGCACAGGGCGGGGACAGGATCGGCG
TGAGCTTCCCCGACCTCGACGAAAGCCGCTCCCGGCTGGGCGAGCGCCTGCGCATTCATGCCTCGGCGGA
CGACCTTCGTGCCCTGCTCGCCCGGCCCTGGCTGGAAGGGTTGCGGGACCATCTGCAATTCGGAGAACCG
GCAGTCGTGCCTCACCCCACACCGTACCGTCAGGTCAGTCGGGTTCAGGCGAAAAGCAATCCGGAACGCC
TGCGGCGGCGGCTCATGCGCCGGCACGATCTGAGTGAGGAGGAGGCTCGGAAACGCATTCCCGATACGGT
CGCGAGAGCCTTGGACCTGCCCTTCGTCACGCTACGCAGCCAGAGCACCGGACAGCACTTCCGTCTCTTC
ATCCGCCACGGGCCGTTGCAGGTGACGGCAGAGGAAGGAGGATTCACCTGTTACGGGTTGAGCAAAGGAG
GTTTCGTTCCCTGGTTCTGACTCGAGGCATCAACGACAAGCCCCGGCTATCCCGATAGCCGGGGCTTTGT
CTTGACGGTGTACAAGAACCTCTTTACTATTTTGTACCCCGAAAATTGGCAGGGCGCACGCTCTGTCATT
TCGTTTGTGTGTCGTAAGACAATCAGTGGAGCTATAGATGAGTAGCGAAACCGGTCCGGTTGCAGTGGAT
CCGACCCTGCGCCGTCGCATTGAACCGCACGAGTTTGAAGTGTTCTTTGATCCGCGCGAGCTGCGCAAAG
AAACTTGCCTGCTGTACGAGATTAACTGGGGTGGCCGCCATAGCATCTGGCGCCATACCAGCCAGAACAC
CAATAAGCACGTGGAAGTGAATTTTATTGAAAAATTTACCACCGAGCGCTACTTCTGCCCTAATACCCGC
TGCAGCATCACCTGGTTTCTGAGCTGGAGCCCGTGCGGCGAATGTAGTCGCGCCATTACCGAGTTCCTGA
GCCGCTATCCGCATGTGACCCTGTTCATCTACATCGCCCGTCTGTACCATCACGCCGATCCGCGCAATCG
CCAAGGTCTGCGTGATCTGATTAGCAGCGGTGTGACCATCCAGATCATGACCGAACAAGAGAGCGGCTAT
TGCTGGCGCAACTTCGTGAACTATTCTCCGAGCAACGAAGCCCACTGGCCGCGTTATCCGCATCTGTGGG
TGCGCCTGTATGTGCTGGAGCTGTACTGCATCATCCTGGGCCTGCCGCCTTGCCTGAATATTCTGCGCCG
TAAACAGCCGCAACTGACATTCTTCACCATCGCACTGCAGAGCTGCCATTATCAGCGCCTGCCGCCGCAC
ATTTTATGGGCCACCGGTCTGAAAAGCGGTAGTGAAACTCCGGGCACAAGCGAAAGCGCAACCCCGGAAA
GTGATAAGAAATACTCAATAGGCTTAGCTATCGGCACAAATAGCGTCGGATGGGCGGTGATCACTGATGA
ATATAAGGTTCCGTCTAAAAAGTTCAAGGTTCTGGGAAATACAGACCGCCACAGTATCAAAAAAAATCTT
ATAGGGGCTCTTTTATTTGACAGTGGAGAGACAGCGGAAGCGACTCGTCTCAAACGGACAGCTCGTAGAA
GGTATACACGTCGGAAGAATCGTATTTGTTATCTACAGGAGATTTTTTCAAATGAGATGGCGAAAGTAGA
TGATAGTTTCTTTCATCGACTTGAAGAGTCTTTTTTGGTGGAAGAAGACAAGAAGCATGAACGTCATCCT
ATTTTTGGAAATATAGTAGATGAAGTTGCTTATCATGAGAAATATCCAACTATCTATCATCTGCGAAAAA
AATTGGTAGATTCTACTGATAAAGCGGATTTGCGCTTAATCTATTTGGCCTTAGCGCATATGATTAAGTT
TCGTGGTCATTTTTTGATTGAGGGAGATTTAAATCCTGATAATAGTGATGTGGACAAACTATTTATCCAG
TTGGTACAAACCTACAATCAATTATTTGAAGAAAACCCTATTAACGCAAGTGGAGTAGATGCTAAAGCGA
TTCTTTCTGCACGATTGAGTAAATCAAGACGATTAGAAAATCTCATTGCTCAGCTCCCCGGTGAGAAGAA
AAATGGCTTATTTGGGAATCTCATTGCTTTGTCATTGGGTTTGACCCCTAATTTTAAATCAAATTTTGAT
TTGGCAGAAGATGCTAAATTACAGCTTTCAAAAGATACTTACGATGATGATTTAGATAATTTATTGGCGC
AAATTGGAGATCAATATGCTGATTTGTTTTTGGCAGCTAAGAATTTATCAGATGCTATTTTACTTTCAGA
TATCCTAAGAGTAAATACTGAAATAACTAAGGCTCCCCTATCAGCTTCAATGATTAAACGCTACGATGAA
CATCATCAAGACTTGACTCTTTTAAAAGCTTTAGTTCGACAACAACTTCCAGAAAAGTATAAAGAAATCT
TTTTTGATCAATCAAAAAACGGATATGCAGGTTATATTGATGGGGGAGCTAGCCAAGAAGAATTTTATAA
ATTTATCAAACCAATTTTAGAAAAAATGGATGGTACTGAGGAATTATTGGTGAAACTAAATCGTGAAGAT
TTGCTGCGCAAGCAACGGACCTTTGACAACGGCTCTATTCCCCATCAAATTCACTTGGGTGAGCTGCATG
CTATTTTGAGAAGACAAGAAGACTTTTATCCATTTTTAAAAGACAATCGTGAGAAGATTGAAAAAATCTT
GACTTTTCGAATTCCTTATTATGTTGGTCCATTGGCGCGTGGCAATAGTCGTTTTGCATGGATGACTCGG
AAGTCTGAAGAAACAATTACCCCATGGAATTTTGAAGAAGTTGTCGATAAAGGTGCTTCAGCTCAATCAT
TTATTGAACGCATGACAAACTTTGATAAAAATCTTCCAAATGAAAAAGTACTACCAAAACATAGTTTGCT
TTATGAGTATTTTACGGTTTATAACGAATTGACAAAGGTCAAATATGTTACTGAAGGAATGCGAAAACCA
GCATTTCTTTCAGGTGAACAGAAGAAAGCCATTGTTGATTTACTCTTCAAAACAAATCGAAAAGTAACCG
TTAAGCAATTAAAAGAAGATTATTTCAAAAAAATAGAATGTTTTGATAGTGTTGAAATTTCAGGAGTTGA
AGATAGATTTAATGCTTCATTAGGTACCTACCATGATTTGCTAAAAATTATTAAAGATAAAGATTTTTTG
GATAATGAAGAAAATGAAGATATCTTAGAGGATATTGTTTTAACATTGACCTTATTTGAAGATAGGGAGA
TGATTGAGGAAAGACTTAAAACATATGCTCACCTCTTTGATGATAAGGTGATGAAACAGCTTAAACGTCG
CCGTTATACTGGTTGGGGACGTTTGTCTCGAAAATTGATTAATGGTATTAGGGATAAGCAATCTGGCAAA
ACAATATTAGATTTTTTGAAATCAGATGGTTTTGCCAATCGCAATTTTATGCAGCTGATCCATGATGATA
GTTTGACATTTAAAGAAGACATTCAAAAAGCACAAGTGTCTGGACAAGGCGATAGTTTACATGAACATAT
TGCAAATTTAGCTGGTAGCCCTGCTATTAAAAAAGGTATTTTACAGACTGTAAAAGTTGTTGATGAATTG
GTCAAAGTAATGGGGCGGCATAAGCCAGAAAATATCGTTATTGAAATGGCACGTGAAAATCAGACAACTC
AAAAGGGCCAGAAAAATTCGCGAGAGCGTATGAAACGAATCGAAGAAGGTATCAAAGAATTAGGAAGTCA
GATTCTTAAAGAGCATCCTGTTGAAAATACTCAATTGCAAAATGAAAAGCTCTATCTCTATTATCTCCAA
AATGGAAGAGACATGTATGTGGACCAAGAATTAGATATTAATCGTTTAAGTGATTATGATGTCGATCACA
TTGTTCCACAAAGTTTCCTTAAAGACGATTCAATAGACAATAAGGTCTTAACGCGTTCTGATAAAAATCG
TGGTAAATCGGATAACGTTCCAAGTGAAGAAGTAGTCAAAAAGATGAAAAACTATTGGAGACAACTTCTA
AACGCCAAGTTAATCACTCAACGTAAGTTTGATAATTTAACGAAAGCTGAACGTGGAGGTTTGAGTGAAC
TTGATAAAGCTGGTTTTATCAAACGCCAATTGGTTGAAACTCGCCAAATCACTAAGCATGTGGCACAAAT
TTTGGATAGTCGCATGAATACTAAATACGATGAAAATGATAAACTTATTCGAGAGGTTAAAGTGATTACC
TTAAAATCTAAATTAGTTTCTGACTTCCGAAAAGATTTCCAATTCTATAAAGTACGTGAGATTAACAATT
ACCATCATGCCCATGATGCGTATCTAAATGCCGTCGTTGGAACTGCTTTGATTAAGAAATATCCAAAACT
TGAATCGGAGTTTGTCTATGGTGATTATAAAGTTTATGATGTTCGTAAAATGATTGCTAAGTCTGAGCAA
GAAATAGGCAAAGCAACCGCAAAATATTTCTTTTACTCTAATATCATGAACTTCTTCAAAACAGAAATTA
CACTTGCAAATGGAGAGATTCGCAAACGCCCTCTAATCGAAACTAATGGGGAAACTGGAGAAATTGTCTG
GGATAAAGGGCGAGATTTTGCCACAGTGCGCAAAGTATTGTCCATGCCCCAAGTCAATATTGTCAAGAAA
ACAGAAGTACAGACAGGCGGATTCTCCAAGGAGTCAATTTTACCAAAAAGAAATTCGGACAAGCTTATTG
CTCGTAAAAAAGACTGGGATCCAAAAAAATATGGTGGTTTTGATAGTCCAACGGTAGCTTATTCAGTCCT
AGTGGTTGCTAAGGTGGAAAAAGGGAAATCGAAGAAGTTAAAATCCGTTAAAGAGTTACTAGGGATCACA
ATTATGGAAAGAAGTTCCTTTGAAAAAAATCCGATTGACTTTTTAGAAGCTAAAGGATATAAGGAAGTTA
AAAAAGACTTAATCATTAAACTACCTAAATATAGTCTTTTTGAGTTAGAAAACGGTCGTAAACGGATGCT
GGCTAGTGCCGGAGAATTACAAAAAGGAAATGAGCTGGCTCTGCCAAGCAAATATGTGAATTTTTTATAT
TTAGCTAGTCATTATGAAAAGTTGAAGGGTAGTCCAGAAGATAACGAACAAAAACAATTGTTTGTGGAGC
AGCATAAGCATTATTTAGATGAGATTATTGAGCAAATCAGTGAATTTTCTAAGCGTGTTATTTTAGCAGA
TGCCAATTTAGATAAAGTTCTTAGTGCATATAACAAACATAGAGACAAACCAATACGTGAACAAGCAGAA
AATATTATTCATTTATTTACGTTGACGAATCTTGGAGCTCCCGCTGCTTTTAAATATTTTGATACAACAA
TTGATCGTAAACGATATACGTCTACAAAAGAAGTTTTAGATGCCACTCTTATCCATCAATCCATCACTGG
TCTTTATGAAACACGCATTGATTTGAGTCAGCTAGGAGGTGACTCCGGCGGCTCCACCAACCTGTCCGAC
ATCATCGAGAAGGAGACTGGCAAGCAGCTGGTCATCCAGGAGTCCATCCTGATGCTGCCGGAGGAAGTCG
AGGAAGTCATCGGCAACAAGCCCGAGTCCGACATCCTGGTCCACACCGCCTACGACGAGTCCACCGACGA
GAACGTCATGCTGCTGACCTCGGACGCCCCCGAGTACAAGCCCTGGGCCCTGGTCATCCAGGACTCCAAC
GGCGAGAACAAGATCAAGATGCTGTGAACTTCGGAATAGGAACTTCAAGATCCCCTGATTCCCTTTGTCA
ACAGCAATGGATCGAATTGACATAAGCCTGTTCGGTTCGTAAACTGTAATGCAAGTAGCGTATGCGCTCA
CGCAACTGGTCCAGAACCTTGACCGAACGCAGCGGTGGTAACGGCGCAGTGGCGGTTTTCATGGCTTGTT
ATGACTGTTTTTTTGTACAGTCTATGCCTCGGGCATCCAAGCAGCAAGCGCGTTACGCCGTGGGTCGATG
TTTGATGTTATGGAGCAGCAACGATGTTACGCAGCAGCAACGATGTTACGCAGCAGGGCAGTCGCCCTAA
AACAAAGTTAGGTGGCTCAAGTATGGGCATCATTCGCACATGTAGGCTCGGCCCTGACCAAGTCAAATCC
ATGCGGGCTGCTCTTGATCTTTTCGGTCGTGAGTTCGGAGACGTAGCCACCTACTCCCAACATCAGCCGG
ACTCCGATTACCTCGGGAACTTGCTCCGTAGTAAGACATTCATCGCGCTTGCTGCCTTCGACCAAGAAGC
GGTTGTTGGCGCTCTCGCGGCTTACGTTCTGCCCAAGTTTGAGCAGCCGCGTAGTGAGATCTATATCTAT
GATCTCGCAGTCTCCGGCGAGCACCGGAGGCAGGGCATTGCCACCGCGCTCATCAATCTCCTCAAGCATG
AGGCCAACGCGCTTGGTGCTTATGTGATCTACGTGCAAGCAGATTACGGTGACGATCCCGCAGTGGCTCT
CTATACAAAGTTGGGCATACGGGAAGAAGTGATGCACTTTGATATCGACCCAAGTACCGCCACCTAACAA
TTCGTTCAAGCCGAGATCAGCTTCCCGGCCGCGGAGTTGTTCGGTAAATTGTCACAACGCCGCGGCCAAT
TCGAGAGTTTTCGTTCCACTGAGCGTCAGACCCCAATTACACGCCACTGGCTGTGCTTGCTGGGGTGACG
GTGGCAACGGTGGCGGCCTTGCTGGGCTATCGCGTTGGAAAGAAACGAGGGAAAGGGGACTGATAAACCG
GTCTTAGCCCCTCCCCTTGGTGTCCAACCGCTCTGTAGGCCTCTCAGGCGCCGCTGGTGCCGCTGGTTGG
ACGCCAAGGGTGAATCCGCCTCGATACCCTGATTACTCGCTTCCTGCGCCCTCTCAGGCGGCGATAGGGG
ACTGGTAAAACGGGGATTGCCCAGACGCCTCCCCCGCCCCTTCAGGGGCACAAATGCGGCCCCAACGGGG
CCACGTAGTGGTGCGTTTTTTGCGTTTCCACCCTTTTCTTCCTTTTCCCTTTTAAACCTTTTAGGACGTC
TACAGGCCACGTAATCCGTGGCCTGTAGAGTTTAAAAAGGGACGGATTTGTTGCCATTAAGGGACGGATT
TGTTGTTAAGAAGGGACGGATTTGTTGTTGTAAAGGGACGGATTTGTTGTATTGTGGGACGCAGATACAG
TGTCCCCTTATACACAAGGAATGTCGAACGTGGCCTCACCCCCAATGGTTTACAAAAGCAATGCCCTGGT
CGAGGCCGCGTATCGCCTCAGTGTTCAGGAACAGCGGATCGTTCTGGCCTGTATTAGCCAGGTGAAGAGG
AGCGAGCCTGTCACCGATGAAGTGATGTATTCAGTGACGGCGGAGGACATAGCGACGATGGCGGGTGTCC
CTATCGAATCTTCCTACAACCAGCTCAAAGAAGCGGCCCTGCGCCTGAAACGGCGGGAAGTCCGGTTAAC
CCAAGAGCCCAATGGCAAGGGGAAAAGACCGAGTGTGATGATTACCGGCTGGGTGCAAACAATCATCTAC
CGGGAGGGTGAGGGCCGTGTAGAACTCAGGTTCACCAAAGACATGCTGCCGTACCTGACGGAACTCACCA
AACAGTTCACCAAATACGCCTTGGCTGACGTGGCCAAGATGGACAGCACCCACGCGATCAGGCTTTACGA
GCTGCTCATGCAATGGGACAGCATCGGCCAGCGCGAAATAGAAATTGACCAGCTGCGAAAGTGGTTTCAA
CTGGAAGGCCGGTATCCCTCGATCAAGGACTTCAAGTTGCGAGTGCTTGATCCAGCCGTGACGCAGATCA
ACGAGCACAGCCCGCTACAGGTGGAGTGGGCGCAGCGAAAGACCGGGCGCAAGGTCACACATCTGTTGTT
CAGTTTTGGACCGAAGAAGCCCGCCAAGGCGGTGGGTAAGGCCCCAGCGAAGCGCAAGGCCGGGAAGATT
TCAGATGCTGAGATCGCGAAACAGGCTCGCCCTGGTGAGACATGGGAAGCGGCCCGCGCTCGACTAACCC
AGATGCCGCTTGCGCAAACTATTAACTGGCGAACTACTTACTCTAGCTTCCCGGCAACAATTAATAGACT
GGATGGAGGCGGATAAAGTTGCAGGACCACTTCTGCGCTCGGCCCTTCCGGCTGGCTGGTTTATTGCTGA
TAAATCTGGAGCCGGTGAGCGTGGCGGGACTCTGGGGTTCGAGAGCTCGCTTGGACTCCTGTTGATAGAT
CCAGTAATGACCTCAGAACTCCATCTGGATTTGTTCAGAACGCTCGGTTGCCGCCGGGCGTTTTTTATTG
GTGAGAATCCAAGCACTAGTCATGACCAAAATCCCTTAACGTGAGTTTTCGTTCCACTGAGCGTCAGACC
CCGTAGAAAAGATCAAAGGATCTTCTTGAGATCCTTTTTTTCTGCGCGTAATCTGCTGCTTGCAAACAAA
AAAACCACCGCTACCAGCGGTGGTTTGTTTGCCGGATCAAGAGCTACCAACTCTTTTTCCGAAGGTAACT
GGCTTCAGCAGAGCGCAGATACCAAATACTGTTCTTCTAGTGTAGCCGTAGTTAGGCCACCACTTCAAGA
ACTCTGTAGCACCGCCTACATACCTCGCTCTGCTAATCCTGTTACCAGTGGCTGCTGCCAGTGGCGATAA
GTCGTGTCTTACCGGGTTGGACTCAAGACGATAGTTACCGGATAAGGCGCAGCGGTCGGGCTGAACGGGG
GGTTCGTGCACACAGCCCAGCTTGGAGCGAACGACCTACACCGAACTGAGATACCTACAGCGTGAGCTAT
GAGAAAGCGCCACGCTTCCCGAAGGGAGAAAGGCGGACAGGTATCCGGTAAGCGGCAGGGTCGGAACAGG
AGAGCGCACGAGGGAGCTTCCAGGGGGAAACGCCTGGTATCTTTATAGTCCTGTCGGGTTTCGCCACCTC
TGACTTGAGCGTCGATTTTTGTGATGCTCGTCAGGGGGGCGGAGCCTATGGAAAAACGCCAGCAACGCGG
CCTTTTTACGGTTCCTGGCCTTTTGCTGGCCTTTTGCTCACATGTTCTTTCCTGCGTTGTCGACAGAGCC
CGGGCGGCATCAGAGCAGATTGTACTGAGAGTGCACCATAATCGGCATTTTCTTTTGCGTTTTTATTTGT
TAACTGTTAATTGTCCTTGTTCAAGGATGCTGTCTTTGACAACAGATGTTTTCTTGCCTTTGATGTTCAG
CAGGAAGCTAGGCGCAAACGTTGATTGTTTGTCTGCGTAGAATCCTCTGTTTGTCATATAGCTTGTAATC
ACGACATTGTTTCCTTTCGCTTGAGGTACAGCGAAGTGTGAGTAAGTAAAGGTTACATCGTTAGGATCAA
GATCCATTTTTAACACAAGGCCAGTTTTGTTCAGCGGCTTGTATGGGCCAGTTAAAGAATTAGAAACATA
ACCAAGCATGTAAATATCGTTAGACGTAATGCCGTCAATCGTCATTTTTGATCCGCGGGAGTCAGTGAAC
AGATACCATTTGCCGTTCATTTTAAAGACGTTCGCGCGTTCAATTTCATCTGTTACTGTGTTAGATGCAA
TCAGCGGTTTCATCACTTTTTTCAGTGTGTAATCATCGTTTAGCTCAATCATACCGAGAGCGCCGTTTGC
TAACTCAGCCGTGCGTTTTTTATCGCTTTGCAGAAGTTTTTGACTTTCTTGACGGAAGAATGATGTGCTT
TTGCCATAGTATGCTTTGTTAAATAAAGATTCTTCGCCTTGGTAGCCATCTTCAGTTCCAGTGTTTGCTT
CAAATACTAAGTATTTGTGGCCTTTATCTTCTACGTAGTGAGGATCTCTCAGCGTATGGTTGTCGCCTGA
GCTGTAGTTGCCTTCATCGATGAACTGCTGTACATTTTGATACGTTTTTCCGTCACCGTCAAAGATTGAT
TTATAATCCTCTACACCGTTGATGTTCAAAGAGCTGTCTGATGCTGATACGTTAACTTGTGCAGTTGTCA
GTGTTTGTTTGCCGTAATGTTTACCGGAGAAATCAGTGTAGAATAAACGGATTTTTCCGTCAGATGTAAA
TGTGGCTGAACCTGACCATTCTTGTGTTTGGTCTTTTAGGATAGAATCATTTGCATCGAATTTGTCGCTG
TCTTTAAAGACGCGGCCAGCGTTTTTCCAGCTGTCAATAGAAGTTTCGCCGACTTTTTGATAGAACATGT
AAATCGATGTGTCATCCGCATTTTTAGGATCTCCGGCTAATGCAAAGACGATGTGGTAGCCGTGATAGTT
TGCGACAGTGCCGTCAGCGTTTTGTAATGGCCAGCTGTCCCAAACGTCCAGGCCTTTTGCAGAAGAGATA
TTTTTAATTGTGGACGAATCGAACTCAGGAACTTGATATTTTTCATTTTTTTGCTGTTCAGGGATTTGCA
GCATATCATGGCGTGTAATATGGGAAATGCCGTATGTTTCCTTATATGGCTTTTGGTTCGTTTCTTTCGC
AAACGCTTGAGTTGCGCCTCCTGCCAGCAGTGCGGTAGTAAAGGTTAATACTGTTGCTTGTTTTGCAAAC
TTTTTGATGTTCATCGTTCATGTCTCCTTTTTTATGTACTGTGTTAGCGGTCTGCTTCTTCCAGCCCTCC
TGTTTGAAGATGGCAAGTTAGTTACGCACAATAAAAAAAGACCTAAAATATGTAAGGGGTGACGCCAAAG
TATACACTTTGCCCTTTACACATTTTAGGTCTTGCCTGCTTTATCAGTAACAAACCCGCGCGATTTACTT
TTCGACCTCATTCTATTAGACTCTCGTTTGGATTGCAACTGGTCTATTTTCCTCTTTTGTTTGATAGAAA
ATCATAAAAGGATTTGCAGACTACGGGCCTAAAGAACTAAAAAATCTATCTGTTTCTTTTCATTCTCTGT
ATTTTTTATAGTTTCTGTTGCATGGGCATAAAGTTGCCTTAAG
